Addgene plasmid #146674: pRSFDuetP-HsPatL1_517-770-Mut3_J
Purpose: Bacterial Expression of HsPatL1_517-770-Mut3
Depositing lab: Elisa Izaurralde. Depositing organization: Max Planck Institute for Developmental Biology. Publication: The C-terminal alpha-alpha superhelix of Pat is required for mRNA decapping in metazoa. Braun JE, Tritschler F, Haas G, Igreja C, Truffault V, Weichenrieder O, Izaurralde E. EMBO J. 2010 Jul 21. 29(14):2368-80. 10.1038/emboj.2010.124 PubMed 20543818.
Backbone
  Vector backbone: Unknown
  Vector type: Bacterial Expression
Growth in bacteria
  Bacterial resistance: Kanamycin, 50 μg/mL
  Growth temperature: 37°C
  Growth strain: DH5alpha
  Copy number: Low Copy
Gene/Insert
  Gene/Insert name: HsPatL1_517-770-Mut3
  Species: H. sapiens (human)
  Entrez Gene: PATL1 (a.k.a. Pat1b, hPat1b)
  Cloning method: Unknown
Terms and licenses: Academic/Nonprofit Terms; Industry Terms: Not Available to Industry
Depositor comments: Plasmids from this collection were made available to the research community and donated after the lab closed. Please note that the sequence provided by the depositing laboratory may be theoretical/predicted or based on Sanger sequencing results. There may be discrepancies between sequencing results obtained by Addgene and the depositor sequence. If an Addgene verified sequence is not available, please contact before placing your order to request that our lab fully sequence the plasmid.
How to cite: pRSFDuetP-HsPatL1_517-770-Mut3_J was a gift from Elisa Izaurralde (Addgene plasmid # 146674 ; http://n2t.net/addgene:146674 ; RRID:Addgene_146674)
