[The description below was written by a language model from this plasmid's Addgene catalogue record and pLannotate feature annotations shown in this document.]
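Description:
pRSFDuetP-HsPatL1_517-770-Mut3_J is a bacterial expression plasmid of about 4.5 kb for producing a mutant C-terminal fragment of human PATL1 (Pat1b) in E. coli. The catalogue lists the backbone as unknown, but the name and annotated features are consistent with an RSFDuet-type dual-cassette T7 vector. It replicates from the RSF1030 origin, which is compatible with other common origins and so allows co-propagation with additional plasmids for co-expression work. It is recorded as low copy. Selection is by kanamycin through an aminoglycoside phosphotransferase gene. A lacI gene with its own promoter supplies lac repressor.

The insert sits in the first expression cassette, downstream of a T7 promoter (spanning the sequence origin), a lac operator and the T7 gene 10 ribosome binding site. Transcription therefore depends on T7 RNA polymerase in a suitable host and is inducible with IPTG. The annotated PATL1 fragment corresponds to residues 517–770 as given in the name. The gap between the ribosome binding site and this fragment suggests some N-terminal leader sequence, but the record does not identify a tag there, nor does it state which substitutions make up "Mut3".

A second T7 promoter/lac operator unit follows and appears to be empty. It leads into residual S-tag sequence and the T7 terminator. Short annotated TcR, SET1 and extra AmpR promoter fragments are likely backbone remnants or incidental matches.

The associated publication concerns the C-terminal alpha-alpha superhelix of Pat proteins and its role in mRNA decapping. This suggests that the construct was used to make recombinant mutant protein for structural or interaction studies. The depositor sequence may be theoretical rather than verified.
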