Features (pLannotate 1.2.2; 18 found; start..end, strand, type, name):
      3..27      +  protein_bind   lac operator: The lac repressor binds to the lac operator to inhibit transcription in E. coli. This inhibition can be relieved by adding lactose or isopropyl-β-D-thiogalactopyranoside (IPTG). lac repressor encoded by lacI
     42..64      +  RBS            RBS: efficient ribosome binding site from bacteriophage T7 gene 10 (Olins and Rangwala, 1989)
    143..868     +  CDS            PATL1 (fragment): PATL1_HUMAN - Experimental evidence at protein level: Swiss-Prot protein existence level 1. (Microbial infection) In case of infection, required for translation and replication of hepatitis C virus (HCV). From Homo sapiens (Human).
    937..955     +  promoter       T7 promoter: promoter for bacteriophage T7 RNA polymerase
    956..980     +  protein_bind   lac operator: The lac repressor binds to the lac operator to inhibit transcription in E. coli. This inhibition can be relieved by adding lactose or isopropyl-β-D-thiogalactopyranoside (IPTG). lac repressor encoded by lacI
   1089..1130    +  CDS            S-Tag (fragment): affinity and epitope tag derived from pancreatic ribonuclease A
   1160..1177    +  CDS            SET1 (fragment): solubility-enhancement tag derived from T7 phage gene 10B
   1185..1232    +  terminator     T7 terminator: transcription terminator for bacteriophage T7 RNA polymerase
   1396..1453    +  promoter       AmpR promoter (fragment): bla
   1462..2277    -  CDS            KanR: aminoglycoside phosphotransferase; aph(3')-Ia; confers resistance to kanamycin in bacteria or G418 (Geneticin®) in eukaryotes
   2278..2369    -  promoter       AmpR promoter: bla
   2385..3134    -  rep_origin     RSF ori: Plasmids containing the RSF 1030 origin of replication can be propagated in E. coli cells that contain additional plasmids with compatible origins.
   3217..3281    -  CDS            TcR (fragment): tetracycline efflux protein; tet; confers resistance to tetracycline
   3296..3317    -  protein_bind   CAP binding site: CAP binding activates transcription in the presence of cAMP. E. coli catabolite activator protein
   3330..4412    -  CDS            lacI: lac repressor; lacI; The lac repressor binds to the lac operator to inhibit transcription in E. coli. This inhibition can be relieved by adding lactose or isopropyl-β-D-thiogalactopyranoside (IPTG).
   4413..4490    -  promoter       lacI promoter: lacI
   4498..4533    -  CDS            TcR (fragment): tetracycline efflux protein; tet; confers resistance to tetracycline
   4536..2       +  promoter       T7 promoter (across the origin): promoter for bacteriophage T7 RNA polymerase
>Addgene plasmid #146674 | pRSFDuetP-HsPatL1_517-770-Mut3_J | depositor full sequence | sequence record 289120 | Full Sequence
GGGGAATTGTGAGCGGATAACAATTCCCCTGTAGAAATAATTTTGTTTAACTTTAATAAGGAGATATACC
ATGGGCAGCAGCCATCACCATCATCACCACAGCGCGGGTCTGGAAGTTCTGTTCCAGGGGCCCCAGGATC
CGGACAAGAGGAGAAAAACCCTTGTTATAATTGAGAAAACCTACAGCTTACTCCTTGATGTGGAGGACGG
ATCTGGGTCTGGATCTGGGAGAAAGCACAAAATTTGTAGCATGTATGACAACTTAAGGGGGAAATTGCCT
GGACAAGAGAGGCCTAGTGATGACCACTTTGTACAGATCATGTGTATCCGAAAAGGGAAGAGAATGGTTG
CCCGTATTCTTCCTTTCCTCTCCACAGAGCAAGCAGCTGACATTCTCATGACAACAGCCAGGAACCTCCC
TTTCCTTATCAAGAAGGATGCACAAGATGAGGTGCTGCCATGCTTACTGAGTCCCTTCTCTCTCCTTCTC
TATCATCTTCCATCAGTGAGTATCACCAGCCTTTTGCGACAGCTAATGAACCTACCTCAAAGTGCAGCTA
CACCAGCACTCTCCAATCCTCACCTCACTGCTGTGCTCCAGAACAAGTTTGGCCTGTCACTGCTCCTCAT
CCTCCTGAGCCGTGGTGAAGACCTACAGAGTTCAGACCCTGCTACAGAATCAACACAAAATAATCAGTGG
ACGGAGGTGATGTTCATGGCAACACGAGAACTTCTGCGGATTCCCCAAGCAGCCCTGGCCAAGCCAATCT
CTATACCTACAAACCTAGTGTCCCTCTTTTCTCGCTATGTTGACCGGCAGAAACTGAACTTGCTGGAGAC
AAAACTGCAGCTAGTTCAGGGGATACGATAAGCGGCCGCATAATGCTTAAGTCGAACAGAAAGTAATCGT
ATTGTACACGGCCGCATAATCGAAATTAATACGACTCACTATAGGGGAATTGTGAGCGGATAACAATTCC
CCATCTTAGTATATTAGTTAAGTATAAGAAGGAGATATACATATGGCAGATCTCAATTGGATATCGGCCG
GCCACGCGATCGCTGACGTCGGTACCCTCGAGTCTGGTAAAGAAACCGCTGCTGCGAAATTTGAACGCCA
GCACATGGACTCGTCTACTAGCGCAGCTTAATTAACCTAGGCTGCTGCCACCGCTGAGCAATAACTAGCA
TAACCCCTTGGGGCCTCTAAACGGGTCTTGAGGGGTTTTTTGCTGAAACCTCAGGCATTTGAGAAGCACA
CGGTCACACTGCTTCCGGTAGTCAATAAACCGGTAAACCAGCAATAGACATAAGCGGCTATTTAACGACC
CTGCCCTGAACCGACGACAAGCTGACGACCGGGTCTCCGCAAGTGGCACTTTTCGGGGAAATGTGCGCGG
AACCCCTATTTGTTTATTTTTCTAAATACATTCAAATATGTATCCGCTCATGAATTAATTCTTAGAAAAA
CTCATCGAGCATCAAATGAAACTGCAATTTATTCATATCAGGATTATCAATACCATATTTTTGAAAAAGC
CGTTTCTGTAATGAAGGAGAAAACTCACCGAGGCAGTTCCATAGGATGGCAAGATCCTGGTATCGGTCTG
CGATTCCGACTCGTCCAACATCAATACAACCTATTAATTTCCCCTCGTCAAAAATAAGGTTATCAAGTGA
GAAATCACCATGAGTGACGACTGAATCCGGTGAGAATGGCAAAAGTTTATGCATTTCTTTCCAGACTTGT
TCAACAGGCCAGCCATTACGCTCGTCATCAAAATCACTCGCATCAACCAAACCGTTATTCATTCGTGATT
GCGCCTGAGCGAGACGAAATACGCGGTCGCTGTTAAAAGGACAATTACAAACAGGAATCGAATGCAACCG
GCGCAGGAACACTGCCAGCGCATCAACAATATTTTCACCTGAATCAGGATATTCTTCTAATACCTGGAAT
GCTGTTTTCCCGGGGATCGCAGTGGTGAGTAACCATGCATCATCAGGAGTACGGATAAAATGCTTGATGG
TCGGAAGAGGCATAAATTCCGTCAGCCAGTTTAGTCTGACCATCTCATCTGTAACATCATTGGCAACGCT
ACCTTTGCCATGTTTCAGAAACAACTCTGGCGCATCGGGCTTCCCATACAATCGATAGATTGTCGCACCT
GATTGCCCGACATTATCGCGAGCCCATTTATACCCATATAAATCAGCATCCATGTTGGAATTTAATCGCG
GCCTAGAGCAAGACGTTTCCCGTTGAATATGGCTCATACTCTTCCTTTTTCAATATTATTGAAGCATTTA
TCAGGGTTATTGTCTCATGAGCGGATACATATTTGAATGTATTTAGAAAAATAAACAAATAGGCATGCAG
CGCTCTTCCGCTTCCTCGCTCACTGACTCGCTACGCTCGGTCGTTCGACTGCGGCGAGCGGTGTCAGCTC
ACTCAAAAGCGGTAATACGGTTATCCACAGAATCAGGGGATAAAGCCGGAAAGAACATGTGAGCAAAAAG
CAAAGCACCGGAAGAAGCCAACGCCGCAGGCGTTTTTCCATAGGCTCCGCCCCCCTGACGAGCATCACAA
AAATCGACGCTCAAGCCAGAGGTGGCGAAACCCGACAGGACTATAAAGATACCAGGCGTTTCCCCCTGGA
AGCTCCCTCGTGCGCTCTCCTGTTCCGACCCTGCCGCTTACCGGATACCTGTCCGCCTTTCTCCCTTCGG
GAAGCGTGGCGCTTTCTCATAGCTCACGCTGTTGGTATCTCAGTTCGGTGTAGGTCGTTCGCTCCAAGCT
GGGCTGTGTGCACGAACCCCCCGTTCAGCCCGACCGCTGCGCCTTATCCGGTAACTATCGTCTTGAGTCC
AACCCGGTAAGACACGACTTATCGCCACTGGCAGCAGCCATTGGTAACTGATTTAGAGGACTTTGTCTTG
AAGTTATGCACCTGTTAAGGCTAAACTGAAAGAACAGATTTTGGTGAGTGCGGTCCTCCAACCCACTTAC
CTTGGTTCAAAGAGTTGGTAGCTCAGCGAACCTTGAGAAAACCACCGTTGGTAGCGGTGGTTTTTCTTTA
TTTATGAGATGATGAATCAATCGGTCTATCAAGTCAACGAACAGCTATTCCGTTACTCTAGATTTCAGTG
CAATTTATCTCTTCAAATGTAGCACCTGAAGTCAGCCCCATACGATATAAGTTGTAATTCTCATGTTAGT
CATGCCCCGCGCCCACCGGAAGGAGCTGACTGGGTTGAAGGCTCTCAAGGGCATCGGTCGAGATCCCGGT
GCCTAATGAGTGAGCTAACTTACATTAATTGCGTTGCGCTCACTGCCCGCTTTCCAGTCGGGAAACCTGT
CGTGCCAGCTGCATTAATGAATCGGCCAACGCGCGGGGAGAGGCGGTTTGCGTATTGGGCGCCAGGGTGG
TTTTTCTTTTCACCAGTGAGACGGGCAACAGCTGATTGCCCTTCACCGCCTGGCCCTGAGAGAGTTGCAG
CAAGCGGTCCACGCTGGTTTGCCCCAGCAGGCGAAAATCCTGTTTGATGGTGGTTAACGGCGGGATATAA
CATGAGCTGTCTTCGGTATCGTCGTATCCCACTACCGAGATGTCCGCACCAACGCGCAGCCCGGACTCGG
TAATGGCGCGCATTGCGCCCAGCGCCATCTGATCGTTGGCAACCAGCATCGCAGTGGGAACGATGCCCTC
ATTCAGCATTTGCATGGTTTGTTGAAAACCGGACATGGCACTCCAGTCGCCTTCCCGTTCCGCTATCGGC
TGAATTTGATTGCGAGTGAGATATTTATGCCAGCCAGCCAGACGCAGACGCGCCGAGACAGAACTTAATG
GGCCCGCTAACAGCGCGATTTGCTGGTGACCCAATGCGACCAGATGCTCCACGCCCAGTCGCGTACCGTC
TTCATGGGAGAAAATAATACTGTTGATGGGTGTCTGGTCAGAGACATCAAGAAATAACGCCGGAACATTA
GTGCAGGCAGCTTCCACAGCAATGGCATCCTGGTCATCCAGCGGATAGTTAATGATCAGCCCACTGACGC
GTTGCGCGAGAAGATTGTGCACCGCCGCTTTACAGGCTTCGACGCCGCTTCGTTCTACCATCGACACCAC
CACGCTGGCACCCAGTTGATCGGCGCGAGATTTAATCGCCGCGACAATTTGCGACGGCGCGTGCAGGGCC
AGACTGGAGGTGGCAACGCCAATCAGCAACGACTGTTTGCCCGCCAGTTGTTGTGCCACGCGGTTGGGAA
TGTAATTCAGCTCCGCCATCGCCGCTTCCACTTTTTCCCGCGTTTTCGCAGAAACGTGGCTGGCCTGGTT
CACCACGCGGGAAACGGTCTGATAAGAGACACCGGCATACTCTGCGACATCGTATAACGTTACTGGTTTC
ACATTCACCACCCTGAATTGACTCTCTTCCGGGCGCTATCATGCCATACCGCGAAAGGTTTTGCGCCATT
CGATGGTGTCCGGGATCTCGACGCTCTCCCTTATGCGACTCCTGCATTAGGAAATTAATACGACTCACTA
TA
